Addgene plasmid #155070: pLCHKO_SFRS7_exon_deletion_2
Purpose: Lentiviral plasmid for expressing U6 driven hybrid guide (hg)RNA for deletion of SFRS7 exon using SpCas9 and LbCas12a nucleases (CHyMErA system)
Depositing lab: Benjamin Blencowe & Jason Moffat. Depositing organization: University of Toronto. Publication: Genetic interaction mapping and exon-resolution functional genomics with a hybrid Cas9-Cas12a platform. Gonatopoulos-Pournatzis T, Aregger M, Brown KR, Farhangmehr S, Braunschweig U, Ward HN, Ha KCH, Weiss A, Billmann M, Durbic T, Myers CL, Blencowe BJ, Moffat J. Nat Biotechnol. 2020 May;38(5):638-648. doi: 10.1038/s41587-020-0437-z. Epub 2020 Mar 16. PubMed 32249828.
Backbone
  Vector backbone: pLCHKO
  Backbone size w/o insert (bp): 7481
  Vector type: Mammalian Expression, Lentiviral, CRISPR
  Selectable markers: Puromycin
Growth in bacteria
  Bacterial resistance: Ampicillin, 100 μg/mL
  Growth temperature: 30°C
  Growth strain: NEB Stable
  Copy number: High Copy
Gene/Insert
  Gene/Insert name: (hg)RNA for deletion of SFRS7 exon using SpCas9 and LbCas12a nucleases
  gRNA/shRNA sequence: GCACCTATCAGTTCTAACAAgtttcagagctatgctggaaacagcatagcaagttgaaataaggctagtccgttatcaacttgaaaaagtggcaccgagtcggtgctaatttctactaagtgtagatCTGGAAATACTTAGTCATAAAAT
  Species: H. sapiens (human)
  Insert size (bp): 150
  Promoter: U6
  Cloning method: Restriction Enzyme; 5′ cloning site BfuAI (destroyed during cloning); 3′ cloning site BfuAI (destroyed during cloning)
  Sequencing primers: 5′ actatcatatgcttaccgtaac
Terms and licenses: Academic/Nonprofit Terms; Industry Terms: Not Available to Industry
Depositor comments: U6-driven hgRNA cassette encoded on anti-sense strand
How to cite: pLCHKO_SFRS7_exon_deletion_2 was a gift from Benjamin Blencowe & Jason Moffat (Addgene plasmid # 155070 ; http://n2t.net/addgene:155070 ; RRID:Addgene_155070)
