[The description below was written by a language model from this plasmid's Addgene catalogue record and pLannotate feature annotations shown in this document.]
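Description:
pLCHKO_SFRS7_exon_deletion_2 is a third-generation-style, self-inactivating HIV-1 lentiviral transfer plasmid built on the pLCHKO backbone for CRISPR work in mammalian cells. It is maintained in E. coli through a high-copy ColE1/pUC-type origin with ampicillin resistance (bla). The backbone also carries an f1 origin, an SV40 origin and poly(A) signal, and remnants of a lac/T7/T3 cloning region. The viral portion runs from an RSV promoter fused to a truncated 5' LTR, which drives genomic RNA production in packaging cells. It continues through the Ψ packaging signal with a partial gag sequence, the Rev response element, the cPPT/CTS and a WPRE, and ends at a ΔU3 3' LTR that disables LTR promoter activity after integration.

The payload is a roughly 150 bp hybrid guide RNA (hgRNA) transcribed from a human U6 Pol III promoter. It was cloned via BfuAI sites that were destroyed in the process, and it lies on the antisense strand relative to the viral genome, consistent with the minus-strand U6 and tracrRNA annotations. In the CHyMErA system, a single transcript fuses an SpCas9 guide with its scaffold to an LbCas12a direct repeat and spacer. Cas12a's RNA-processing activity can separate the two guides, so that each nuclease is directed to its own target. Here the two guides are designed to delete an exon of human SFRS7; the record does not say which exon. A separate hPGK promoter drives puromycin N-acetyltransferase for selection of transduced cells. The plasmid encodes neither nuclease, so Cas9 and Cas12a must be supplied by the target cells. Its use is exon-resolution functional analysis of SFRS7.
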