Features (pLannotate 1.2.2; 27 found; start..end, strand, type, name):
      1..227     +  promoter       RSV promoter: Rous sarcoma virus enhancer/promoter
    228..408     +  LTR            5' LTR (truncated): truncated 5' long terminal repeat (LTR) from HIV-1
    455..580     +  misc_feature   HIV-1 Ψ: packaging signal of human immunodeficiency virus type 1
    564..927     +  CDS            HIV-1 gag (fragment): gag protein from human immunodeficiency virus 1; gag
   1073..1306    +  misc_feature   RRE: The Rev response element (RRE) of HIV-1 allows for Rev-dependent mRNA export from the nucleus to the cytoplasm.
   1683..1709    +  CDS            Rev (fragment): human immunodeficiency virus 1 (HIV-1) Rev protein; rev; enhances nuclear export of unspliced and incompletely spliced viral mRNAs
   1771..1838    -  misc_RNA       tracrRNA (fragment): trans-activating CRISPR RNA for the Streptococcus pyogenes CRISPR/Cas9 system
   1886..2126    -  promoter       U6 promoter: RNA polymerase III promoter for human U6 snRNA
   2168..2285    +  misc_feature   cPPT/CTS: central polypurine tract and central termination sequence of HIV-1
   2344..2844    +  promoter       hPGK promoter: human phosphoglycerate kinase 1 promoter
   2866..3465    +  CDS            PuroR (fragment): puromycin N-acetyltransferase; pac from Streptomyces; confers resistance to puromycin
   3481..4069    +  misc_feature   WPRE: woodchuck hepatitis virus posttranscriptional regulatory element
   4120..4139    +  misc_feature   cPPT/CTS (fragment): central polypurine tract and central termination sequence of HIV-1
   4141..4374    +  LTR            3' LTR (ΔU3): self-inactivating 3' long terminal repeat (LTR) from HIV-1
   4452..4573    +  polyA_signal   SV40 poly(A) signal: SV40 polyadenylation signal
   4613..4748    +  rep_origin     SV40 ori: SV40 origin of replication
   4769..4787    -  promoter       T7 promoter: promoter for bacteriophage T7 RNA polymerase
   4795..4950    +  CDS            lacZα (fragment): LacZα fragment of β-galactosidase; lacZ fragment
   4955..5383    +  rep_origin     f1 ori (sequence partly withheld): f1 bacteriophage origin of replication; arrow indicates direction of (+) strand synthesis
   5436..5540    +  promoter       AmpR promoter: bla
   5541..6401    +  CDS            AmpR: β-lactamase; bla; confers resistance to ampicillin, carbenicillin, and related antibiotics
   6572..7160    +  rep_origin     ori: high-copy-number ColE1/pMB1/pBR322/pUC origin of replication
   7343..7435    +  CDS            lacI (fragment): lac repressor; lacI; The lac repressor binds to the lac operator to inhibit transcription in E. coli. This inhibition can be relieved by adding lactose or isopropyl-β-D-thiogalactopyranoside (IPTG).
   7448..7469    +  protein_bind   CAP binding site: CAP binding activates transcription in the presence of cAMP. E. coli catabolite activator protein
   7484..7514    +  promoter       lac promoter: promoter for the E. coli lac operon
   7522..7538    +  protein_bind   lac operator: The lac repressor binds to the lac operator to inhibit transcription in E. coli. This inhibition can be relieved by adding lactose or isopropyl-β-D-thiogalactopyranoside (IPTG). lac repressor encoded by lacI
   7583..7601    +  promoter       T3 promoter: promoter for bacteriophage T3 RNA polymerase
>Addgene plasmid #155070 | pLCHKO_SFRS7_exon_deletion_2 | addgene full sequence | sequence record 308588 | Addgene NGS Result
TGTAGTCTTATGCAATACTCTTGTAGTCTTGCAACATGGTAACGATGAGTTAGCAACATGCCTTACAAGG
AGAGAAAAAGCACCGTGCATGCCGATTGGTGGAAGTAAGGTGGTACGATCGTGCCTTATTAGGAAGGCAA
CAGACGGGTCTGACATGGATTGGACGAACCACTGAATTGCCGCATTGCAGAGATATTGTATTTAAGTGCC
TAGCTCGATACATAAACGGGTCTCTCTGGTTAGACCAGATCTGAGCCTGGGAGCTCTCTGGCTAACTAGG
GAACCCACTGCTTAAGCCTCAATAAAGCTTGCCTTGAGTGCTTCAAGTAGTGTGTGCCCGTCTGTTGTGT
GACTCTGGTAACTAGAGATCCCTCAGACCCTTTTAGTCAGTGTGGAAAATCTCTAGCAGTGGCGCCCGAA
CAGGGACTTGAAAGCGAAAGGGAAACCAGAGGAGCTCTCTCGACGCAGGACTCGGCTTGCTGAAGCGCGC
ACGGCAAGAGGCGAGGGGCGGCGACTGGTGAGTACGCCAAAAATTTTGACTAGCGGAGGCTAGAAGGAGA
GAGATGGGTGCGAGAGCGTCAGTATTAAGCGGGGGAGAATTAGATCGCGATGGGAAAAAATTCGGTTAAG
GCCAGGGGGAAAGAAAAAATATAAATTAAAACATATAGTATGGGCAAGCAGGGAGCTAGAACGATTCGCA
GTTAATCCTGGCCTGTTAGAAACATCAGAAGGCTGTAGACAAATACTGGGACAGCTACAACCATCCCTTC
AGACAGGATCAGAAGAACTTAGATCATTATATAATACAGTAGCAACCCTCTATTGTGTGCATCAAAGGAT
AGAGATAAAAGACACCAAGGAAGCTTTAGACAAGATAGAGGAAGAGCAAAACAAAAGTAAGACCACCGCA
CAGCAAGCGGCCGCTGATCTTCAGACCTGGAGGAGGAGATATGAGGGACAATTGGAGAAGTGAATTATAT
AAATATAAAGTAGTAAAAATTGAACCATTAGGAGTAGCACCCACCAAGGCAAAGAGAAGAGTGGTGCAGA
GAGAAAAAAGAGCAGTGGGAATAGGAGCTTTGTTCCTTGGGTTCTTGGGAGCAGCAGGAAGCACTATGGG
CGCAGCGTCAATGACGCTGACGGTACAGGCCAGACAATTATTGTCTGGTATAGTGCAGCAGCAGAACAAT
TTGCTGAGGGCTATTGAGGCGCAACAGCATCTGTTGCAACTCACAGTCTGGGGCATCAAGCAGCTCCAGG
CAAGAATCCTGGCTGTGGAAAGATACCTAAAGGATCAACAGCTCCTGGGGATTTGGGGTTGCTCTGGAAA
ACTCATTTGCACCACTGCTGTGCCTTGGAATGCTAGTTGGAGTAATAAATCTCTGGAACAGATTTGGAAT
CACACGACCTGGATGGAGTGGGACAGAGAAATTAACAATTACACAAGCTTAATACACTCCTTAATTGAAG
AATCGCAAAACCAGCAAGAAAAGAATGAACAAGAATTATTGGAATTAGATAAATGGGCAAGTTTGTGGAA
TTGGTTTAACATAACAAATTGGCTGTGGTATATAAAATTATTCATAATGATAGTAGGAGGCTTGGTAGGT
TTAAGAATAGTTTTTGCTGTACTTTCTATAGTGAATAGAGTTAGGCAGGGATATTCACCATTATCGTTTC
AGACCCACCTCCCAACCCCGAGGGGACCCAGAGAATTCAAAAAAAAATTTTATGACTAAGTATTTCCAGA
TCTACACTTAGTAGAAATTAGCACCGACTCGGTGCCACTTTTTCAAGTTGATAACGGACTAGCCTTATTT
CAACTTGCTATGCTGTTTCCAGCATAGCTCTGAAACTTGTTAGAACTGATAGGTGCCGGTACCTCGTCCT
TTCCACAAGATATATAAAGCCAAGAAATCGAAATACTTTCAAGTTACGGTAAGCATATGATAGTCCATTT
TAAAACATAATTTTAAAACTGCAAACTACCCAAGAAATTATTACTTTCTACGTCACGTATTTTGTACTAA
TATCTTTGTGTTTACAGTCAAATTAATTCTAATTATCTCTCTAACAGCCTTGTATCGTATATGCAAATAT
GAAGGAATCATGGGAAATAGGCCCTCGAATTCTAGATCTTGAGACAAATGGCAGTATTCATCCACAATTT
TAAAAGAAAAGGGGGGATTGGGGGGTACAGTGCAGGGGAAAGAATAGTAGACATAATAGCAACAGACATA
CAAACTAAAGAATTACAAAAACAAATTACAAAAATTCAAAATTTTCGGGTTTATTACAGGGACAGCAGAG
ATCCACTTTGGCGCCGGCTCGAGGGGGCCCGGGTTGCGCCTTTTCCAAGGCAGCCCTGGGTTTGCGCAGG
GACGCGGCTGCTCTGGGCGTGGTTCCGGGAAACGCAGCGGCGCCGACCCTGGGTCTCGCACATTCTTCAC
GTCCGTTCGCAGCGTCACCCGGATCTTCGCCGCTACCCTTGTGGGCCCCCCGGCGACGCTTCCTGCTCCG
CCCCTAAGTCGGGAAGGTTCCTTGCGGTTCGCGGCGTGCCGGACGTGACAAACGGAAGCCGCAGCTCACA
CTAGTACCCTCGCAGACGGACAGCGCCAGGGAGCAATGGCAGCGCGCCGACCGCGATGGGCTGTGGCCAA
TAGCGGCTGCTCAGCAGGGCGCGCCGAGAGCAGCGGCCGGGAAGGGGCGGTGCGGGAGGCGGGGTGTGGG
GCGGTAGTGTGGGCCCTGTTCCTGCCCGCGCGGTGTTCCGCATTCTGCAAGCCTCCGGAGCGCACGTCGG
CAGTCGGCTCCCTCGTTGACCGAATCACCGACCTCTCTCCCCAGGGGGATCCACCGGAGCTTACCATGAC
CGAGTACAAGCCCACGGTGCGCCTCGCCACCCGCGACGACGTCCCCAGGGCCGTACGCACCCTCGCCGCC
GCGTTCGCCGACTACCCCGCCACGCGCCACACCGTCGATCCGGACCGCCACATCGAGCGGGTCACCGAGC
TGCAAGAACTCTTCCTCACGCGCGTCGGGCTCGACATCGGCAAGGTGTGGGTCGCGGACGACGGCGCCGC
CGTGGCGGTCTGGACCACGCCGGAGAGCGTCGAAGCGGGGGCGGTGTTCGCCGAGATCGGCCCGCGCATG
GCCGAGTTGAGCGGTTCCCGGCTGGCCGCGCAGCAACAGATGGAAGGCCTCCTGGCGCCGCACCGGCCCA
AGGAGCCCGCGTGGTTCCTGGCCACCGTCGGTGTTTCGCCCGACCACCAGGGCAAGGGTCTGGGCAGCGC
CGTCGTGCTCCCCGGAGTGGAGGCGGCCGAGCGCGCCGGGGTGCCCGCCTTCCTGGAGACCTCCGCGCCC
CGCAACCTCCCCTTCTACGAGCGGCTCGGCTTCACCGTCACCGCCGACGTCGAGGTGCCCGAAGGACCGC
GCACCTGGTGCATGACCCGCAAGCCCGGTGCCTGAACGCGTTAAGTCGACAATCAACCTCTGGATTACAA
AATTTGTGAAAGATTGACTGGTATTCTTAACTATGTTGCTCCTTTTACGCTATGTGGATACGCTGCTTTA
ATGCCTTTGTATCATGCTATTGCTTCCCGTATGGCTTTCATTTTCTCCTCCTTGTATAAATCCTGGTTGC
TGTCTCTTTATGAGGAGTTGTGGCCCGTTGTCAGGCAACGTGGCGTGGTGTGCACTGTGTTTGCTGACGC
AACCCCCACTGGTTGGGGCATTGCCACCACCTGTCAGCTCCTTTCCGGGACTTTCGCTTTCCCCCTCCCT
ATTGCCACGGCGGAACTCATCGCCGCCTGCCTTGCCCGCTGCTGGACAGGGGCTCGGCTGTTGGGCACTG
ACAATTCCGTGGTGTTGTCGGGGAAATCATCGTCCTTTCCTTGGCTGCTCGCCTGTGTTGCCACCTGGAT
TCTGCGCGGGACGTCCTTCTGCTACGTCCCTTCGGCCCTCAATCCAGCGGACCTTCCTTCCCGCGGCCTG
CTGCCGGCTCTGCGGCCTCTTCCGCGTCTTCGCCTTCGCCCTCAGACGAGTCGGATCTCCCTTTGGGCCG
CCTCCCCGCGTCGACTTTAAGACCAATGACTTACAAGGCAGCTGTAGATCTTAGCCACTTTTTAAAAGAA
AAGGGGGGACTGGAAGGGCTAATTCACTCCCAACGAAGACAAGATCTGCTTTTTGCTTGTACTGGGTCTC
TCTGGTTAGACCAGATCTGAGCCTGGGAGCTCTCTGGCTAACTAGGGAACCCACTGCTTAAGCCTCAATA
AAGCTTGCCTTGAGTGCTTCAAGTAGTGTGTGCCCGTCTGTTGTGTGACTCTGGTAACTAGAGATCCCTC
AGACCCTTTTAGTCAGTGTGGAAAATCTCTAGCAGTACGTATAGTAGTTCATGTCATCTTATTATTCAGT
ATTTATAACTTGCAAAGAAATGAATATCAGAGAGTGAGAGGAACTTGTTTATTGCAGCTTATAATGGTTA
CAAATAAAGCAATAGCATCACAAATTTCACAAATAAAGCATTTTTTTCACTGCATTCTAGTTGTGGTTTG
TCCAAACTCATCAATGTATCTTATCATGTCTGGCTCTAGCTATCCCGCCCCTAACTCCGCCCATCCCGCC
CCTAACTCCGCCCAGTTCCGCCCATTCTCCGCCCCATGGCTGACTAATTTTTTTTATTTATGCAGAGGCC
GAGGCCGCCTCGGCCTCTGAGCTATTCCAGAAGTAGTGAGGAGGCTTTTTTGGAGGCCTAGGGACGTACC
CAATTCGCCCTATAGTGAGTCGTATTACGCGCGCTCACTGGCCGTCGTTTTACAACGTCGTGACTGGGAA
AACCCTGGCGTTACCCAACTTAATCGCCTTGCAGCACATCCCCCTTTCGCCAGCTGGCGTAATAGCGAAG
AGGCCCGCACCGATCGCCCTTCCCAACAGTTGCGCAGCCTGAATGGCGAATGGG
[124 nt withheld, positions 4955-5078]
C
[91 nt withheld, positions 5080-5170]
A
[49 nt withheld, positions 5172-5220]
CCTTTGACGTTGGAGTCCACGTTCTTT
[37 nt withheld, positions 5248-5284]
ACCCTATCTCGGTCTATTCTTTTGATTTATAAGGGATTTTGCCGATTTCGGCCTATTGGTTAAAAAATGA
GCTGATTTAACAAAAATTTAACGCGAATTTTAACAAAATATTAACGCTTACAATTTAGGTGGCACTTTTC
GGGGAAATGTGCGCGGAACCCCTATTTGTTTATTTTTCTAAATACATTCAAATATGTATCCGCTCATGAG
ACAATAACCCTGATAAATGCTTCAATAATATTGAAAAAGGAAGAGTATGAGTATTCAACATTTCCGTGTC
GCCCTTATTCCCTTTTTTGCGGCATTTTGCCTTCCTGTTTTTGCTCACCCAGAAACGCTGGTGAAAGTAA
AAGATGCTGAAGATCAGTTGGGTGCACGAGTGGGTTACATCGAACTGGATCTCAACAGCGGTAAGATCCT
TGAGAGTTTTCGCCCCGAAGAACGTTTTCCAATGATGAGCACTTTTAAAGTTCTGCTATGTGGCGCGGTA
TTATCCCGTATTGACGCCGGGCAAGAGCAACTCGGTCGCCGCATACACTATTCTCAGAATGACTTGGTTG
AGTACTCACCAGTCACAGAAAAGCATCTTACGGATGGCATGACAGTAAGAGAATTATGCAGTGCTGCCAT
AACCATGAGTGATAACACTGCGGCCAACTTACTTCTGACAACGATCGGAGGACCGAAGGAGCTAACCGCT
TTTTTGCACAACATGGGGGATCATGTAACTCGCCTTGATCGTTGGGAACCGGAGCTGAATGAAGCCATAC
CAAACGACGAGCGTGACACCACGATGCCTGTAGCAATGGCAACAACGTTGCGCAAACTATTAACTGGCGA
ACTACTTACTCTAGCTTCCCGGCAACAATTAATAGACTGGATGGAGGCGGATAAAGTTGCAGGACCACTT
CTGCGCTCGGCCCTTCCGGCTGGCTGGTTTATTGCTGATAAATCTGGAGCCGGTGAGCGTGGGTCTCGCG
GTATCATTGCAGCACTGGGGCCAGATGGTAAGCCCTCCCGTATCGTAGTTATCTACACGACGGGGAGTCA
GGCAACTATGGATGAACGAAATAGACAGATCGCTGAGATAGGTGCCTCACTGATTAAGCATTGGTAACTG
TCAGACCAAGTTTACTCATATATACTTTAGATTGATTTAAAACTTCATTTTTAATTTAAAAGGATCTAGG
TGAAGATCCTTTTTGATAATCTCATGACCAAAATCCCTTAACGTGAGTTTTCGTTCCACTGAGCGTCAGA
CCCCGTAGAAAAGATCAAAGGATCTTCTTGAGATCCTTTTTTTCTGCGCGTAATCTGCTGCTTGCAAACA
AAAAAACCACCGCTACCAGCGGTGGTTTGTTTGCCGGATCAAGAGCTACCAACTCTTTTTCCGAAGGTAA
CTGGCTTCAGCAGAGCGCAGATACCAAATACTGTTCTTCTAGTGTAGCCGTAGTTAGGCCACCACTTCAA
GAACTCTGTAGCACCGCCTACATACCTCGCTCTGCTAATCCTGTTACCAGTGGCTGCTGCCAGTGGCGAT
AAGTCGTGTCTTACCGGGTTGGACTCAAGACGATAGTTACCGGATAAGGCGCAGCGGTCGGGCTGAACGG
GGGGTTCGTGCACACAGCCCAGCTTGGAGCGAACGACCTACACCGAACTGAGATACCTACAGCGTGAGCT
ATGAGAAAGCGCCACGCTTCCCGAAGGGAGAAAGGCGGACAGGTATCCGGTAAGCGGCAGGGTCGGAACA
GGAGAGCGCACGAGGGAGCTTCCAGGGGGAAACGCCTGGTATCTTTATAGTCCTGTCGGGTTTCGCCACC
TCTGACTTGAGCGTCGATTTTTGTGATGCTCGTCAGGGGGGCGGAGCCTATGGAAAAACGCCAGCAACGC
GGCCTTTTTACGGTTCCTGGCCTTTTGCTGGCCTTTTGCTCACATGTTCTTTCCTGCGTTATCCCCTGAT
TCTGTGGATAACCGTATTACCGCCTTTGAGTGAGCTGATACCGCTCGCCGCAGCCGAACGACCGAGCGCA
GCGAGTCAGTGAGCGAGGAAGCGGAAGAGCGCCCAATACGCAAACCGCCTCTCCCCGCGCGTTGGCCGAT
TCATTAATGCAGCTGGCACGACAGGTTTCCCGACTGGAAAGCGGGCAGTGAGCGCAACGCAATTAATGTG
AGTTAGCTCACTCATTAGGCACCCCAGGCTTTACACTTTATGCTTCCGGCTCGTATGTTGTGTGGAATTG
TGAGCGGATAACAATTTCACACAGGAAACAGCTATGACCATGATTACGCCAAGCGCGCAATTAACCCTCA
CTAAAGGGAACAAAAGCTGGAGCTGCAAGCTTAA
